>Addgene plasmid #103289 | LSB-hsa-miR-186-5p | depositor full sequence | sequence record 195627 | Full Sequence
AATTGAGGGGATAACGCAGGAAAGAACATGTGAGCAAAAGGCCAGCAAAAGGCCAGGAACCGTAAAAAGG
CCGCGTTGCTGGCGTTTTTCCATAGGCTCCGCCCCCCTGACGAGCATCACAAAAATCGACGCTCAAGTCA
GAGGTGGCGAAACCCGACAGGACTATAAAGATACCAGGCGTTTCCCCCTGGAAGCTCCCTCGTGCGCTCT
CCTGTTCCGACCCTGCCGCTTACCGGATACCTGTCCGCCTTTCTCCCTTCGGGAAGCGTGGCGCTTTCTC
ATAGCTCACGCTGTAGGTATCTCAGTTCGGTGTAGGTCGTTCGCTCCAAGCTGGGCTGTGTGCACGAACC
CCCCGTTCAGCCCGACCGCTGCGCCTTATCCGGTAACTATCGTCTTGAGTCCAACCCGGTAAGACACGAC
TTATCGCCACTGGCAGCAGCCACTGGTAACAGGATTAGCAGAGCGAGGTATGTAGGCGGTGCTACAGAGT
TCTTGAAGTGGTGGCCTAACTACGGCTACACTAGAAGAACAGTATTTGGTATCTGCGCTCTGCTGAAGCC
AGTTACCTTCGGAAAAAGAGTTGGTAGCTCTTGATCCGGCAAACAAACCACCGCTGGTAGCGGTGGTTTT
TTTGTTTGCAAGCAGCAGATTACGCGCAGAAAAAAAGGATCTCAAGAAGATCCTTTGATCTTTTCTACGG
GGTCTGACGCTCAGTGGAACGAAAACTCACGTTAAGGGATTTTGGTCATGAGATTATCAAAAAGGATCTT
CACCTAGATCCTTTTAAATTAAAAATGAAGTTTTAAATCAATCTAAAGTATATATGAGTAAACTTGGTCT
GACAGTTACCAATGCTTAATCAGTGAGGCACCTATCTCAGCGATCTGTCTATTTCGTTCATCCATAGTTG
CCTGACTCCCCGTCGTGTAGATAACTACGATACGGGAGGGCTTACCATCTGGCCCCAGTGCTGCAATGAT
ACCGCGAGAACCACGCTCACCGGCTCCAGATTTATCAGCAATAAACCAGCCAGCCGGAAGGGCCGAGCGC
AGAAGTGGTCCTGCAACTTTATCCGCCTCCATCCAGTCTATTAATTGTTGCCGGGAAGCTAGAGTAAGTA
GTTCGCCAGTTAATAGTTTGCGCAACGTTGTTGCCATTGCTACAGGCATCGTGGTGTCACGCTCGTCGTT
TGGTATGGCTTCATTCAGCTCCGGTTCCCAACGATCAAGGCGAGTTACATGATCCCCCATGTTGTGCAAA
AAAGCGGTTAGCTCCTTCGGTCCTCCGATCGTTGTCAGAAGTAAGTTGGCCGCAGTGTTATCACTCATGG
TTATGGCAGCACTGCATAATTCTCTTACTGTCATGCCATCCGTAAGATGCTTTTCTGTGACTGGTGAGTA
CTCAACCAAGTCATTCTGAGAATAGTGTATGCGGCGACCGAGTTGCTCTTGCCCGGCGTCAATACGGGAT
AATACCGCGCCACATAGCAGAACTTTAAAAGTGCTCATCATTGGAAAACGTTCTTCGGGGCGAAAACTCT
CAAGGATCTTACCGCTGTTGAGATCCAGTTCGATGTAACCCACTCGTGCACCCAACTGATCTTCAGCATC
TTTTACTTTCACCAGCGTTTCTGGGTGAGCAAAAACAGGAAGGCAAAATGCCGCAAAAAAGGGAATAAGG
GCGACACGGAAATGTTGAATACTCATACTCTTCCTTTTTCAATATTATTGAAGCATTTATCAGGGTTATT
GTCTCATGAGCGGATACATATTTGAATGTAGCTCCGAATTTCTCGAGGGCTTGTCGACGACGGCGGTCTC
CGTCGTCAGGATCATGAATTCGACCCGCCTGCCACCATGACCGAGTACAAGCCCACGGTGCGCCTCGCCA
CCCGCGACGACGTCCCCCGGGCCGTACGCACCCTCGCCGCCGCGTTCGCCGACTACCCCGCCACGCGCCA
CACCGTCGACCCGGACCGCCACATCGAGCGGGTCACCGAGCTGCAAGAACTCTTCCTCACGCGCGTCGGG
CTCGACATCGGCAAGGTGTGGGTCGCGGACGACGGCGCCGCGGTGGCGGTCTGGACCACGCCGGAGAGCG
TCGAAGCGGGGGCGGTGTTCGCCGAGATCGGCCCGCGCATGGCCGAGTTGAGCGGTTCCCGGCTGGCCGC
GCAGCAACAGATGGAAGGCCTCCTGGCGCCGCACCGGCCCAAGGAGCCCGCGTGGTTCCTGGCCACCGTC
GGCGTCTCGCCCGACCACCAGGGCAAGGGTCTGGGCAGCGCCGTCGTGCTCCCCGGAGTGGAGGCGGCCG
AGCGCGCCGGGGTGCCCGCCTTCCTGGAGACATCCGCGCCCCGCAACCTCCCCTTCTACGAGCGGCTCGG
CTTCACCGTCACCGCCGACGTCGAGGTGCCCGAAGGACCGCGCACCTGGTGCATGACCCGCAAGCCCGGT
GCCTGATACGCGTGAATTCACTCCTCAGGTGCAGGCTGCCTATCAGAAGGTGGTGGCTGGTGTGGCCAAT
GCCCTGGCTCACAAATACCACTGAGATCTTTTTCCCTCTGCCAAAAATTATGGGGACATCATGAAGCCCC
TTGAGCATCTGACTTCTGGCTAATAAAGGAAATTTATTTTCATTGCAATAGTGTGTTGGAATTTTTTGTG
TCTCTCACTCGGAAGGACATATGGGAGGGCAAATCATTTAAAACATCAGAATGAGTATTTGGTTTAGAGT
TTGGCAACATATGCCCATATGCTGGCTGCCATGAACAAAGGTTGGCTATAAAGAGGTCATCAGTATATGA
AACAGCCCCCTGCTGTCCATTCCTTATTCCATAGAAAAGCCTTGACTTGAGGTTAGATTTTTTTTATATT
TTGTTTTGTGTTATTTTTTTCTTTAACATCCCTAAAATTTTCCTTACATGTTTTACTAGCCAGATTTTTC
CTCCTCTCCTGACTACTCCCAGTCATAGCTGTCCCTCTTCTCTTATGGAGATCCCTCGACCTGCAGCCCA
AGCTTGAATTCTCTAGAATTACCCTGTTATCCCTATGCTTGGTTTACCGAGCTCTTATTGGTTTTCAAAC
TTCATTGACTGTGCCCAACGCGCCTGGGAGCTCACGGGGACAGCCCCCCCCCAAAGCCCCCAGGGATGTA
ATTACGTCCCTCCCCCGCTAGGGGGCAGCAGCGAGCCGCCCGGGGCTCCGCTCCGGTCCGGCGCTCCCCC
CGCATCCCCGAGCCGGCAGCGTGCGGGGACAGCCCGGGCACGGGGAAGGTGGCACGGGATCGCTTTCCTC
TGAACGCTTCTCGCTGCTCTTTGAGCCTGCAGACACCTGGGGGGATACGGGGAAAAAGCTAGGCTGAAAG
ACCGGTTCTTAGAATGACACGCGCCTGGGAGCTCACGGGGACAGCCCCCCCCCAAAGCCCCCAGGGATGT
AATTACGTCCCTCCCCCGCTAGGGGGCAGCAGCGAGCCGCCCGGGGCTCCGCTCCGGTCCGGCGCTCCCC
CCGCATCCCCGAGCCGGCAGCGTGCGGGGACAGCCCGGGCACGGGGAAGGTGGCACGGGATCGCTTTCCT
CTGAACGCTTCTCGCTGCTCTTTGAGCCTGCAGACACCTGGGGGGATACGGGGAAAAAGCTAACTTCTGA
GACGACAACTTTGTATAGAAAAGTTGGCTCCGAATTCGCCCTTGACAGCAGAGATCCAGTTTGGTTAATT
AATTGGCTCCGGTGCCCGTCAGTGGGCAGAGCGCACATCGCCCACAGTCCCCGAGAAGTTGTGGGGAGGG
GTCGGCAATTGAACCGGTGCCTAGAGAAGGTGGCGCGGGGTAAACTGGGAAAGTGATGTCGTGTACTGGC
TCCGCCTTTTTCCCGAGGGTGGGGGAGAACCGTATATAAGTGCAGTAGTCGCCGTGAACGTTCTTTTTCG
CAACGGGTTTGCCGCCAGAACACAGGTAAGTGCCGTGTGTGGTTCCCGCGGGCCTGGCCTCTTTACGGGT
TATGGCCCTTGCGTGCCTTGAATTACTTCCACCTGGCTGCAGTACGTGATTCTTGATCCCGAGCTTCGGG
TTGGAAGTGGGTGGGAGAGTTCGAGGCCTTGCGCTTAAGGAGCCCCTTCGCCTCGTGCTTGAGTTGAGGC
CTGGCCTGGGCGCTGGGGCCGCCGCGTGCGAATCTGGTGGCACCTTCGCGCCTGTCTCGCTGCTTTCGAT
AAGTCTCTAGCCATTTAAAATTTTTGATGACCTGCTGCGACGCTTTTTTTCTGGCAAGATAGTCTTGTAA
ATGCGGGCCAAGATCTGCACACTGGTATTTCGGTTTTTGGGGCCGCGGGCGGCGACGGGGCCCGTGCGTC
CCAGCGCACATGTTCGGCGAGGCGGGGCCTGCGAGCGCGGCCACCGAGAATCGGACGGGGGTAGTCTCAA
GCTGGCCGGCCTGCTCTGGTGCCTGGCCTCGCGCCGCCGTGTATCGCCCCGCCCTGGGCGGCAAGGCTGG
CCCGGTCGGCACCAGTTGCGTGAGCGGAAAGATGGCCGCTTCCCGGCCCTGCTGCAGGGAGCTCAAAATG
GAGGACGCGGCGCTCGGGAGAGCGGGCGGGTGAGTCACCCACACAAAGGAAAAGGGCCTTTCCGTCCTCA
GCCGTCGCTTCATGTGACTCCACGGAGTACCGGGCGCCGTCCAGGCACCTCGATTAGTTCTCGAGCTTTT
GGAGTACGTCGTCTTTAGGTTGGGGGGAGGGGTTTTATGCGATGGAGTTTCCCCACACTGAGTGGGTGGA
GACTGAAGTTAGGCCAGCTTGGCACTTGATGTAATTCTCCTTGGAATTTGCCCTTTTTGAGTTTGGATCT
TGGTTCATTCTCAAGCCTCAGACAGTGGTTCAAAGTTTTTTTCTTCCATTTCAGGTGTCGTGAGAAGGGC
GAATTCGACCCAAGTTTGTACAAAAAAGCAGGCTGGATCCAGGTGCCACCATGGTGAGCGAGCTGATTAA
GGAGAACATGCACATGAAGCTGTACATGGAGGGCACCGTGAACAACCACCACTTCAAGTGCACATCCGAG
GGCGAAGGCAAGCCCTACGAGGGCACCCAGACCATGAGAATCAAGGCGGTCGAGGGCGGCCCTCTCCCCT
TCGCCTTCGACATCCTGGCTACCAGCTTCATGTACGGCAGCAAAACCTTCATCAACCACACCCAGGGCAT
CCCCGACTTCTTTAAGCAGTCCTTCCCCGAGGGCTTCACATGGGAGAGAGTCACCACATACGAAGATGGG
GGCGTGCTGACCGCTACCCAGGACACCAGCCTCCAGGACGGCTGCCTCATCTACAACGTCAAGATCAGAG
GGGTGAACTTCCCATCCAACGGCCCTGTGATGCAGAAGAAAACACTCGGCTGGGAGGCCTCCACCGAGAC
ACTGTACCCCGCTGACGGCGGCCTGGAAGGCAGAGCCGACATGGCCCTGAAGCTCGTGGGCGGGGGCCAC
CTGATCTGCAACCTTAAGACCACATACAGATCCAAGAAACCCGCTAAGAACCTCAAGATGCCCGGCGTCT
ACTATGTGGACAGGAGACTGGAAAGAATCAAGGAGGCCGACAAAGAGACATACGTCGAGCAGCACGAGGT
GGCTGTGGCCAGATACTGCGACCTCCCTAGCAAACTGGGGCACAAACTTAATTGAGAATTCTACCACCCA
GCTTTCTTGTACAAAGTGGTACGTCTCAAGACCAGAGGTCTCTGCTTGAACACGGAGCCCAAAAGGAGAA
TTCTTTGAGCCCAAAAGGAGAATTCTTTGAGCCCAAAAGGAGAATTCTTTGAGCCCAAAAGGAGAATTCT
TTGCAACCAGAAGAGACCTGTGCTTCACTCCTCAGGTGCAGGCTGCCTATCAGAAGGTGGTGGCTGGTGT
GGCCAATGCCCTGGCTCACAAATACCACTGAGATCTTTTTCCCTCTGCCAAAAATTATGGGGACATCATG
AAGCCCCTTGAGCATCTGACTTCTGGCTAATAAAGGAAATTTATTTTCATTGCAATAGTGTGTTGGAATT
TTTTGTGTCTCTCACTCGGAAGGACATATGGGAGGGCAAATCATTTAAAACATCAGAATGAGTATTTGGT
TTAGAGTTTGGCAACATATGCCCATATGCTGGCTGCCATGAACAAAGGTTGGCTATAAAGAGGTCATCAG
TATATGAAACAGCCCCCTGCTGTCCATTCCTTATTCCATAGAAAAGCCTTGACTTGAGGTTAGATTTTTT
TTATATTTTGTTTTGTGTTATTTTTTTCTTTAACATCCCTAAAATTTTCCTTACATGTTTTACTAGCCAG
ATTTTTCCTCCTCTCCTGACTACTCCCAGTCATAGCTGTCCCTCTTCTCTTATGGAGATCCCGAGCGGTG
CGTTTTTATGCTTGTAGTATTGTATAATGTTTTTAAGATCCAAGCTTCTGACCTCTTCTCTTCCTCCCAC
AGGGCCTCGAGACAATTGCATCGATGGTACCAGTGAAAGTCTGCAATGAATTCGAGTTGGCGCGCCTGTC
ATTCTAAATCTCTCTTTCAGCCTAAAGCTTTTTCCCCGTATCCCCCCAGGTGTCTGCAGGCTCAAAGAGC
AGCGAGAAGCGTTCAGAGGAAAGCGATCCCGTGCCACCTTCCCCGTGCCCGGGCTGTCCCCGCACGCTGC
CGGCTCGGGGATGCGGGGGGAGCGCCGGACCGGAGCGGAGCCCCGGGCGGCTCGCTGCTGCCCCCTAGCG
GGGGAGGGACGTAATTACATCCCTGGGGGCTTTGGGAGGGGGCTGTCCCCGTGAGCTCCCAGGCGCGCCT
GTCATTCTAAATCTCTCTTTCAGCCTAAAGCTTTTTCCCCGTATCCCCCCAGGTGTCTGCAGGCTCAAAG
AGCAGCGAGAAGCGTTCAGAGGAAAGCGATCCCGTGCCACCTTCCCCGTGCCCGGGCTGTCCCCGCACGC
TGCCGGCTCGGGGATGCGGGGGGAGCGCCGGACCGGAGCGGAGCCCCGGGCGGCTCGCTGCTGCCCCCTA
GCGGGGGAGGGACGTAATTACATCCCTGGGGGCTTTGGGGGGGGGCTGTCCCCGTGAGCTCCCAGGCGCG
CCAACTCGGTACCGTATCGATGTCGACGTTAACGCTAGTGATATCAACTTTGTATAGAAAAGTTGGCTCC
GAATTCGCCCTTGACAGCAGAGATCCAGTTTGGTTAATTAATTGGCTCCGGTGCCCGTCAGTGGGCAGAG
CGCACATCGCCCACAGTCCCCGAGAAGTTGTGGGGAGGGGTCGGCAATTGAACCGGTGCCTAGAGAAGGT
GGCGCGGGGTAAACTGGGAAAGTGATGTCGTGTACTGGCTCCGCCTTTTTCCCGAGGGTGGGGGAGAACC
GTATATAAGTGCAGTAGTCGCCGTGAACGTTCTTTTTCGCAACGGGTTTGCCGCCAGAACACAGGTAAGT
GCCGTGTGTGGTTCCCGCGGGCCTGGCCTCTTTACGGGTTATGGCCCTTGCGTGCCTTGAATTACTTCCA
CCTGGCTGCAGTACGTGATTCTTGATCCCGAGCTTCGGGTTGGAAGTGGGTGGGAGAGTTCGAGGCCTTG
CGCTTAAGGAGCCCCTTCGCCTCGTGCTTGAGTTGAGGCCTGGCCTGGGCGCTGGGGCCGCCGCGTGCGA
ATCTGGTGGCACCTTCGCGCCTGTCTCGCTGCTTTCGATAAGTCTCTAGCCATTTAAAATTTTTGATGAC
CTGCTGCGACGCTTTTTTTCTGGCAAGATAGTCTTGTAAATGCGGGCCAAGATCTGCACACTGGTATTTC
GGTTTTTGGGGCCGCGGGCGGCGACGGGGCCCGTGCGTCCCAGCGCACATGTTCGGCGAGGCGGGGCCTG
CGAGCGCGGCCACCGAGAATCGGACGGGGGTAGTCTCAAGCTGGCCGGCCTGCTCTGGTGCCTGGCCTCG
CGCCGCCGTGTATCGCCCCGCCCTGGGCGGCAAGGCTGGCCCGGTCGGCACCAGTTGCGTGAGCGGAAAG
ATGGCCGCTTCCCGGCCCTGCTGCAGGGAGCTCAAAATGGAGGACGCGGCGCTCGGGAGAGCGGGCGGGT
GAGTCACCCACACAAAGGAAAAGGGCCTTTCCGTCCTCAGCCGTCGCTTCATGTGACTCCACGGAGTACC
GGGCGCCGTCCAGGCACCTCGATTAGTTCTCGAGCTTTTGGAGTACGTCGTCTTTAGGTTGGGGGGAGGG
GTTTTATGCGATGGAGTTTCCCCACACTGAGTGGGTGGAGACTGAAGTTAGGCCAGCTTGGCACTTGATG
TAATTCTCCTTGGAATTTGCCCTTTTTGAGTTTGGATCTTGGTTCATTCTCAAGCCTCAGACAGTGGTTC
AAAGTTTTTTTCTTCCATTTCAGGTGTCGTGAGAAGGGCGAATTCGACCCAAGTTTGTACAAAAAAGCAG
GCTCGCCACCATGGTGAGCAAGGGCGAGGAGCTGTTCACCGGGGTGGTGCCCATCCTGGTCGAGCTGGAC
GGCGACGTAAACGGCCACAAGTTCAGCGTGAGGGGCGAGGGCGAGGGCGATGCCACCAACGGCAAGCTGA
CCCTGAAGTTCATCTGCACCACCGGCAAGCTGCCCGTGCCCTGGCCCACCCTCGTGACCACCCTGAGCCA
CGGCGTGCAGTGCTTCGCCCGCTACCCCGACCACATGAAGCAGCACGACTTCTTCAAGTCCGCCATGCCC
GAAGGCTACGTCCAGGAGCGCACCATCTTCTTCAAGGACGACGGCACCTACAAGACCCGCGCCGAGGTGA
AGTTCGAGGGCGACACCCTAGTGAACCGCATCGAGCTGAAGGGCGTCGACTTCAAGGAGGACGGCAACAT
CCTGGGGCACAAGCTGGAGTACAACTTCAACAGCCACAACATCTATATCATGGCCGTCAAGCAGAAGAAC
GGCATCAAGGTGAACTTCAAGATCCGCCACAACGTGGAGGACGGCAGCGTGCAGCTCGCCGACCACTACC
AGCAGAACACCCCCATCGGCGACGGCCCCGTGCTGCTGCCCGACAGCCACTACCTGAGCACCCAGTCCGT
GCTGAGCAAAGACCCCAACGAGAAGCGCGATCACATGGTCCTGCTGGAGTTCCGCACCGCCGCCGGGATC
ACTCTCGGCATGGACGAGCTGTACAAGTAATACCACCCAGCTTTCTTGTACAAAGTGGTACGCGTGAATT
CACTCCTCAGGTGCAGGCTGCCTATCAGAAGGTGGTGGCTGGTGTGGCCAATGCCCTGGCTCACAAATAC
CACTGAGATCTTTTTCCCTCTGCCAAAAATTATGGGGACATCATGAAGCCCCTTGAGCATCTGACTTCTG
GCTAATAAAGGAAATTTATTTTCATTGCAATAGTGTGTTGGAATTTTTTGTGTCTCTCACTCGGAAGGAC
ATATGGGAGGGCAAATCATTTAAAACATCAGAATGAGTATTTGGTTTAGAGTTTGGCAACATATGCCCAT
ATGCTGGCTGCCATGAACAAAGGTTGGCTATAAAGAGGTCATCAGTATATGAAACAGCCCCCTGCTGTCC
ATTCCTTATTCCATAGAAAAGCCTTGACTTGAGGTTAGATTTTTTTTATATTTTGTTTTGTGTTATTTTT
TTCTTTAACATCCCTAAAATTTTCCTTACATGTTTTACTAGCCAGATTTTTCCTCCTCTCCTGACTACTC
CCAGTCATAGCTGTCCCTCTTCTCTTATGGAGATCCCTCGACCTGCAGCCCAAGCTTGGCGTAATCATGG
TCATAGCTGTTTCCTGTGTGAAATTGTTATCCGCTCACAATTCCACACAACATACGAGCCGGAAGCATAA
AGTGTAAAGCCTGGGGTGCCTAATGAGTGAGCTAACTCACATTAATTGCGTTGCGCTCACTGCCCGCTTT
CCAGTCGGGAAACCTGTCGTGCCAGCGGATCGACAGTACTAAGCTTGGTCTAATACCCAATCTCTCGTCT
TATCCAGATGTTTTATACGCCTCTGGCCCGTGTCTCAAAATCTCTGATGTTACATTGCACAAGATAAAAT
AATATCATCATGAACAATAAAACTGTCTGCTTACATAAACAGTAATACAAGGGGTGTTATGAGCCATATT
CAACGGGAAACGTCGAGGCCGCGATTAAATTCCAACATGGATGCTGATTTATATGGGTATAAATGGGCTC
GCGATAATGTCGGGCAATCAGGTGCGACAATCTATCGCTTGTATGGGAAGCCCGATGCGCCAGAGTTGTT
TCTGAAACATGGCAAAGGTAGCGTTGCCAATGATGTTACAGATGAGATGGTCAGACTAAACTGGCTGACG
GAATTTATGCCTCTTCCGACCATCAAGCATTTTATCCGTACTCCTGATGATGCATGGTTACTCACCACTG
CGATCCCCGGAAAAACAGCATTCCAGGTATTAGAAGAATATCCTGATTCAGGTGAAAATATTGTTGATGC
GCTGGCAGTGTTCCTGCGCCGGTTGCATTCGATTCCTGTTTGTAATTGTCCTTTTAACAGCGATCGCGTA
TTTCGTCTCGCTCAGGCGCAATCACGAATGAATAACGGTTTGGTTGATGCGAGTGATTTTGATGACGAGC
GTAATGGCTGGCCTGTTGAACAAGTCTGGAAAGAAATGCATAAACTTTTGCCATTCTCACCGGATTCAGT
CGTCACTCATGGTGATTTCTCACTTGATAACCTTATTTTTGACGAGGGGAAATTAATAGGTTGTATTGAT
GTTGGACGAGTCGGAATCGCAGACCGATACCAGGATCTTGCCATCCTATGGAACTGCCTCGGTGAGTTTT
CTCCTTCATTACAGAAACGGCTTTTTCAAAAATATGGTATTGATAATCCTGATATGAATAAATTGCAGTT
TCATTTGATGCTCGATGAGTTTTTCTAATCAGAATTGGTTAATTGGTTGTAACACTGGCAGAGCATTACG
CTGACTTGACGGGACGGCGCAAGCTCATGACCAAAATCCCTTAACGTGAGTTACGCGTCGTTCCACTGAG
CGTCAGAGGTATCACTAGTATTACAGAGGTAAGTTATAACAGTCGCCTAACCC
Features (pLannotate 1.2.2; 28 found; start..end, strand, type, name):
     87..675     -  rep_origin     ori: high-copy-number ColE1/pMB1/pBR322/pUC origin of replication
    846..1706    -  CDS            AmpR: β-lactamase; bla; confers resistance to ampicillin, carbenicillin, and related antibiotics
   1707..1778    -  promoter       AmpR promoter: bla
   1857..2456    +  CDS            PuroR: puromycin N-acetyltransferase; pac from Streptomyces alboniger; confers resistance to puromycin
   2461..2541    +  CDS            HBB (fragment): HBB_PONPY - Experimental evidence at transcript level: Swiss-Prot protein existence level 2. Involved in oxygen transport from the lung to the various peripheral tissues. From Pongo pygmaeus (Bornean orangutan).
   2612..2667    +  polyA_signal   β-globin poly(A) signal: rabbit β-globin polyadenylation signal (Gil and Proudfoot, 1987)
   3646..3666    +  protein_bind   attB4: mutant version of attB; core recombination site for the Gateway® BP reaction BP Clonase™
   3734..3945    +  promoter       EF-1α core promoter: core promoter for human elongation factor EF-1α
   3946..4884    +  intron         EF-1α intron A: intron upstream of the start codon of human EF-1α
   4911..4931    +  protein_bind   attB1: mutant version of attB; core recombination site for the Gateway® BP reaction BP Clonase™
   4951..5646    +  CDS            mKate2: mKate2 is a basic (constitutively fluorescent) red fluorescent protein published in 2009, derived from Entacmaea quadricolor. It is reported to be a rapidly-maturing monomer with moderate acid sensitivity.
   5666..5690    -  protein_bind   attB2: mutant version of attB; recombination site for the Gateway® BP reaction BP Clonase™
   5834..5908    +  CDS            HBB (fragment): HBB_PONPY - Experimental evidence at transcript level: Swiss-Prot protein existence level 2. Involved in oxygen transport from the lung to the various peripheral tissues. From Pongo pygmaeus (Bornean orangutan).
   5979..6034    +  polyA_signal   β-globin poly(A) signal: rabbit β-globin polyadenylation signal (Gil and Proudfoot, 1987)
   6418..6443    +  misc_feature   SA: splice acceptor site
   7115..7135    +  protein_bind   attB4: mutant version of attB; core recombination site for the Gateway® BP reaction BP Clonase™
   7203..7414    +  promoter       EF-1α core promoter: core promoter for human elongation factor EF-1α
   7415..8353    +  intron         EF-1α intron A: intron upstream of the start codon of human EF-1α
   8380..8400    +  protein_bind   attB1: mutant version of attB; core recombination site for the Gateway® BP reaction BP Clonase™
   8411..9127    +  CDS            EBFP2: EBFP2 is a basic (constitutively fluorescent) blue fluorescent protein published in 2007, derived from Aequorea victoria. It is reported to be a rapidly-maturing monomer with moderate acid sensitivity.
   9135..9159    -  protein_bind   attB2: mutant version of attB; recombination site for the Gateway® BP reaction BP Clonase™
   9163..9243    +  CDS            HBB (fragment): HBB_PONPY - Experimental evidence at transcript level: Swiss-Prot protein existence level 2. Involved in oxygen transport from the lung to the various peripheral tissues. From Pongo pygmaeus (Bornean orangutan).
   9314..9369    +  polyA_signal   β-globin poly(A) signal: rabbit β-globin polyadenylation signal (Gil and Proudfoot, 1987)
   9752..9774    -  protein_bind   lac operator (fragment): The lac repressor binds to the lac operator to inhibit transcription in E. coli. This inhibition can be relieved by adding lactose or isopropyl-β-D-thiogalactopyranoside (IPTG). lac repressor encoded by lacI
   9778..9808    -  promoter       lac promoter: promoter for the E. coli lac operon
   9823..9844    -  protein_bind   CAP binding site: CAP binding activates transcription in the presence of cAMP. E. coli catabolite activator protein
   9857..9896    -  CDS            lacI (fragment): lac repressor; lacI; The lac repressor binds to the lac operator to inhibit transcription in E. coli. This inhibition can be relieved by adding lactose or isopropyl-β-D-thiogalactopyranoside (IPTG).
  10069..10878   +  CDS            KanR: aminoglycoside phosphotransferase; aph(3')-Ia; confers resistance to kanamycin in bacteria or G418 (Geneticin®) in eukaryotes
