[The description below was written by a language model from this plasmid's Addgene catalogue record and pLannotate feature annotations shown in this document.]
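Description:
LSB-hsa-miR-186-5p is an 11 kb mammalian expression plasmid built on the Low Sensor Backbone (LSB), a synthetic-biology vector designed to report microRNA activity by two-colour fluorescence. It replicates in E. coli from a high-copy ColE1/pUC-type origin and carries both β-lactamase (AmpR) and an aminoglycoside phosphotransferase (KanR), matching the dual ampicillin and kanamycin selection listed in the record. A puromycin N-acetyltransferase coding sequence followed by a rabbit β-globin poly(A) signal is also present for selection of mammalian cells. No dedicated promoter for it is annotated in the feature table.

The payload consists of two parallel transcription units of nearly identical architecture. Each has an EF-1α core promoter with EF-1α intron A, a fluorescent protein coding sequence flanked by Gateway attB4/attB1/attB2 scars left from modular assembly, and a β-globin 3' region with its poly(A) signal. The first unit expresses the red protein mKate2 and, according to the record, carries the target site for human miR-186-5p in its 3' UTR. That site is not separately annotated, but it presumably lies in the unannotated stretch between the mKate2 cassette and its polyadenylation region. The second unit expresses the blue protein EBFP2 without a target and serves as an internal reference for transfection and expression level. When miR-186-5p is active in a cell, it represses the mKate2 transcript, so the drop in mKate2 relative to EBFP2 gives a ratiometric readout of miRNA activity.

The depositor notes that the repeated poly(A) elements make the plasmid inherently prone to recombination. They also report small insertions flanking the puromycin coding region in the physical plasmid relative to the deposited sequence, which are said not to affect puromycin selection.
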