Addgene plasmid #103289: LSB-hsa-miR-186-5p
Purpose: Used to sense miRNA activity using fluorescence based tools. hsa-miR-186-5p target in 3' UTR of of mKate. miRNA activity can be measured by the repression of mKate2 relative to EBFP2 fluorescent proteins . Plasmid is inherently unstable; please see Depositor Comments
Depositing lab: Ron Weiss. Depositing organization: Massachusetts Institute of Technology. Publication: A mixed antagonistic/synergistic miRNA repression model enables accurate predictions of multi-input miRNA sensor activity. Gam JJ, Babb J, Weiss R. Nat Commun. 2018 Jun 22;9(1):2430. doi: 10.1038/s41467-018-04575-0. PubMed 29934631.
Backbone
  Vector backbone: Low Sensor Backbone (LSB)
  Vector type: Mammalian Expression, Synthetic Biology
Growth in bacteria
  Bacterial resistance: Ampicillin and Kanamycin, 100 & 50 μg/mL
  Growth temperature: 30°C
  Growth strain: NEB Stable
  Copy number: High Copy
Gene/Insert
  Gene/Insert name: hsa-miR-186-5p target
  Species: H. sapiens (human)
  Entrez Gene: MIR186 (a.k.a. MIRN186, miR-186)
  Promoter: EF-1a
  Cloning method: Gibson Cloning
Terms and licenses: Academic/Nonprofit Terms; Industry Terms: Not Available to Industry
Depositor comments: Please note that this plasmid is inherently unstable due to a repeating poly A element. We recommend performing a diagnostic digest on multiple colonies upon receipt. The depositors would like to note the presence of several discrepancies between the depositor sequence and physical plasmid sequence. In particular, the sequences upstream and downstream of the puromycin coding region have 10 bp insertions which do not affect the ability to perform puromycin selection. The sequences for those regions within the physical plasmids are as follows: Upstream of Puro: GAATTCGACCGCCTGTCTCAAGGTGCCACC; Downstream of Puro: GCTTTGAGACTACGCGTGAATTCACTCCTC.
How to cite: LSB-hsa-miR-186-5p was a gift from Ron Weiss (Addgene plasmid # 103289 ; http://n2t.net/addgene:103289 ; RRID:Addgene_103289)
