>Addgene plasmid #103289 | LSB-hsa-miR-186-5p | depositor partial sequence | sequence record 195628 | hsa-miR-186-5p target
AGCCCAAAAGGAGAATTCTTTG
