>Addgene plasmid #103289 | LSB-hsa-miR-186-5p | addgene partial sequence | sequence record 270307 | mKate2-F 5'-ACCCGCTAAGAACCTCAAGA-3'
AATCAAGGAGGCCGACAAAGAGACATACGTCGAGCAGCACGAGGTGGCTGTGGCCAGATACTGCGACCTC
CCTAGCAAACTGGGGCACAAACTTAATTGAGAATTCTACCACCCAGCTTTCTTGTACAAAGTGGTACGTC
TCAAGACCAGAGGTCTCTGCTTGAACACGGAGCCCAAAAGGAGAATTCTTTGAGCCCAAAAGGAGAATTC
TTTGAGCCCAAAAGGAGAATTCTTTGAGCCCAAAAGGAGAATTCTTTGCAACCAGAAGAGACCTGTGCTT
CACTCCTCAGGTGCAGGCTGCCTATCAGAAGGTGGTGGCTGGTGTGGCCAATGCCCTGGCTCACAAATAC
CACTGAGATCTTTTTCCCTCTGCCAAAAATTATGGGGACATCATGAAGCCCCTTGAGCATCTGACTTCTG
GCTAATAAAGGAAATTTATTTTCATTGCAATAGTGTGTTGGAATTTTTTGTGTCTCTCACTCGGAAGGAC
ATATGGGAGGGCAAATCATTTAAAACATCAGAATGAGTATTTGGTTTAGAGTTTGGCAACATATGCCCAT
ATGCTGGCTGCCATGAACAAAGGTTGGCTATAAAGAGGTCATCAGTATATGAAACAGCCCCCTGCTGTCC
ATTCCTTATTCCATAGAAAAGCCTTGACTTG
